>Addgene plasmid #154555 | pEPYC0CM0454 | depositor full sequence | sequence record 299429 | pEPYC0CM0454 sequence 2231 bps
AAATAGGCGTATCACGAGGCAGAATTTCAGATAAAAAAAATCCTTAGCTTTCGCTAAGGATGATTTCTGG
AATTCGGTCTCAGGAGGGAGGCGTGTCGTTTTAGTGAGGTGAAGATAAGATAATAATGTTGAAGATAAGA
ATGACGTAAGCCATGACGTCTAGCTTTGTCAAAAGCTAAAAAAGATGATGCGTGGGAGCCACCACTATAT
AAGGTTTTGCTATTCATTGAAAGCAGTAGTGACTGATTTGTATATATACTCGAGACCCTGCAGTCCGGCA
AAAAAGGGCAAGGTGTCACCACCCTGCCCTTTTTCTTTAAAACCGAAAAGATTACTTCGCGTTATGCAGG
CTTCCTCGCTCACTGACTCGCTGCGCTCGGTCGTTCGGCTGCGGCGAGCGGTATCAGCTCACTCAAAGGC
GGTAATACGGTTATCCACAGAATCAGGGGATAACGCAGGAAAGAACATGTGAGCAAAAGGCCAGCAAAAG
GCCAGGAACCGTAAAAAGGCCGCGTTGCTGGCGTTTTTCCACAGGCTCCGCCCCCCTGACGAGCATCACA
AAAATCGACGCTCAAGTCAGAGGTGGCGAAACCCGACAGGACTATAAAGATACCAGGCGTTTCCCCCTGG
AAGCTCCCTCGTGCGCTCTCCTGTTCCGACCCTGCCGCTTACCGGATACCTGTCCGCCTTTCTCCCTTCG
GGAAGCGTGGCGCTTTCTCATAGCTCACGCTGTAGGTATCTCAGTTCGGTGTAGGTCGTTCGCTCCAAGC
TGGGCTGTGTGCACGAACCCCCCGTTCAGCCCGACCGCTGCGCCTTATCCGGTAACTATCGTCTTGAGTC
CAACCCGGTAAGACACGACTTATCGCCACTGGCAGCAGCCACTGGTAACAGGATTAGCAGAGCGAGGTAT
GTAGGCGGTGCTACAGAGTTCTTGAAGTGGTGGCCTAACTACGGCTACACTAGAAGAACAGTATTTGGTA
TCTGCGCTCTGCTGAAGCCAGTTACCTTCGGAAAAAGAGTTGGTAGCTCTTGATCCGGCAAACAAACCAC
CGCTGGTAGCGGTGGTTTTTTTGTTTGCAAGCAGCAGATTACGCGCAGAAAAAAAGGATCTCAAGAAGAT
CCTTTGATCTTTTCTACGGGGTCTGACGCTCAGTGGAACGAAAACTCACGTTAAGGGATTTTGGTCATGA
GATTATCAAAAAGGATCTTCACCTAGATCCTTTTAAATTAAAAATGAAGTTTTAAATCAATCTAAAGTAT
ATATGAGTAAACTTGGTCTGACAGCTCGAGGCTTGGATTCTCACCAATAAAAAACGCCCGGCGGCAACCG
AGCGTTCTGAACAAATCCAGATGGAGTTCTGAGGTCATTACTGGATCTATCAACAGGAGTCCAAGCGAGC
TCGATATCAAATTACGCCCCGCCCTGCCACTCATCGCAGTACTGTTGTAATTCATTAAGCATTCTGCCGA
CATGGAAGCCATCACAAACGGCATGATGAACCTGAATCGCCAGCGGCATCAGCACCTTGTCGCCTTGCGT
ATAATATTTGCCCATGGTGAAAACGGGGGCGAAGAAGTTGTCCATATTGGCCACGTTTAAATCAAAACTG
GTGAAACTCACCCAGGGATTGGCTGAGACGAAAAACATATTCTCAATAAACCCTTTAGGGAAATAGGCCA
GGTTTTCACCGTAACACGCCACATCTTGCGAATATATGTGTAGAAACTGCCGGAAATCGTCGTGGTATTC
ACTCCAGAGCGATGAAAACGTTTCAGTTTGCTCATGGAAAACGGTGTAACAAGGGTGAACACTATCCCAT
ATCACCAGCTCACCGTCTTTCATTGCCATACGAAATTCCGGATGAGCATTCATCAGGCGGGCAAGAATGT
GAATAAAGGCCGGATAAAACTTGTGCTTATTTTTCTTTACGGTCTTTAAAAAGGCCGTAATATCCAGCTG
AACGGTCTGGTTATAGGTACATTGAGCAACTGACTGAAATGCCTCAAAATGTTCTTTACGATGCCATTGG
GATATATCAACGGTGGTATATCCAGTGATTTTTTTCTCCATTTTAGCTTCCTTAGCTCCTGAAAATCTCG
ATAACTCAAAAAATACGCCCGGTAGTGATCTTATTTCATTATGGTGAAAGTTGGAACCTCTTACGTGCCC
GATCAACTCGAGTGCCACCTGACGTCTAAGAAACCATTATTATCATGACATTAACCTATAA
Features (pLannotate 1.2.2; 6 found; start..end, strand, type, name):
     24..67      -  terminator     bacterial terminator: putative bacterial transcription terminator
    274..331     +  terminator     his operon terminator: This putative transcriptin terminator from the E. coli his operon has a 2-bp deletion introduced during synthesis. Its efficiency has not been determined.
    526..1114    -  rep_origin     ori: high-copy-number ColE1/pMB1/pBR322/pUC origin of replication
   1297..1391    -  terminator     lambda t0 terminator: transcription terminator from phage lambda
   1415..2071    -  CDS            cat: CAT_ECOLX - Experimental evidence at protein level: Swiss-Prot protein existence level 1. This enzyme is an effector of chloramphenicol resistance in bacteria. From Escherichia coli. This protein is used as a marker in many commonly used cloning vectors, such as pACYC184.
   2072..2169    -  promoter       cat promoter: promoter of the E. coli cat gene encoding chloramphenicol acetyltransferase
