[The description below was written by a language model from this plasmid's Addgene catalogue record and pLannotate feature annotations shown in this document.]
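Description:
pEPYC0CM0454 is a small (2,231 bp) Phytobrick Level 0 part plasmid built in the pUAP1 universal acceptor backbone, a synthetic biology vector used to domesticate standard parts for Golden Gate-style modular assembly of plant constructs. It is maintained in E. coli through a high-copy ColE1/pUC-type origin of replication and selected with chloramphenicol. Resistance comes from the cat (chloramphenicol acetyltransferase) gene, which is driven by its native cat promoter and followed by the phage lambda t0 terminator.

The payload is MinSyn_057, a fully synthetic sequence from a series of rationally designed minimal synthetic promoters for plants. It was inserted through BpiI sites that were destroyed during cloning, as expected for Type IIS assembly into a universal acceptor. The automated annotation does not recognise the insert itself. The position it occupies is consistent with the unannotated interval between a putative bacterial terminator and a his operon terminator, two elements that probably serve to insulate the part from read-through transcription from the backbone, though the record does not state this explicitly. No coding sequence, reporter, tag or plant selection marker is present, and the record does not describe the regulatory motifs or core promoter composition of MinSyn_057.

As a Level 0 part, the plasmid is not meant to be expressed on its own. It acts as a stock of a sequence-defined promoter module that can be released and combined with coding sequences, terminators and other standard parts into higher-level transcriptional units, for example to tune transgene expression in plant engineering experiments.
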