Addgene plasmid #154555: pEPYC0CM0454
Purpose: Phytobricks Level 0 part
Depositing lab: Nicola Patron. Depositing organization: Earlham Institute. Publication: Rational design of minimal synthetic promoters for plants. Cai YM, Kallam K, Tidd H, Gendarini G, Salzman A, Patron NJ. Nucleic Acids Res. 2020 Aug 28. pii: 5897334. doi: 10.1093/nar/gkaa682. PubMed 32856047.
Backbone
  Vector backbone: pUAP1
  Vector type: Synthetic Biology
Growth in bacteria
  Bacterial resistance: Chloramphenicol, 25 μg/mL
  Growth temperature: 37°C
  Growth strain: NEB Stable
  Copy number: High Copy
Gene/Insert
  Gene/Insert name: MinSyn_057
  Species: Synthetic
  Cloning method: Restriction Enzyme; 5′ cloning site BpiI (destroyed during cloning); 3′ cloning site BpiI (destroyed during cloning)
Terms and licenses: Academic/Nonprofit Terms; Industry Terms: Not Available to Industry
Depositor comments: Please visit https://www.biorxiv.org/content/10.1101/2020.05.14.095406v1 for bioRxiv preprint.
How to cite: pEPYC0CM0454 was a gift from Nicola Patron (Addgene plasmid # 154555 ; http://n2t.net/addgene:154555 ; RRID:Addgene_154555)
